>Addgene plasmid #63960 | pST50Trc2-STRNDHFR | depositor full sequence | sequence record 177366 | Full Sequence
GGCACCATGCATCGATCCCGCGAAATTAATACGACTCACTATAGGGAGACCACAACGGTTTCCCTCCGGC
TCCGGAGAGCTCCAATTGGAATTCAATAATTTTGTTTAACTTTAAGAAGGAGATATACATATGGCAAGCT
GGAGCCACCCGCAGTTCGAGAAAGGATCTGGTGGTGGTGGTGGTGAAAACCTGTACTTCCAGGGATCCAT
CAGTCTGATTGCGGCGCTAGCGGTAGATCGCGTTATCGGCATGGAAAACGCCATGCCATGGAACCTGCCT
GCCGATCTCGCCTGGTTTAAACGCAACACCTTAAATAAACCCGTGATTATGGGGCGCCATACCTGGGAAT
CAATCGGTAGGCCTTTGCCCGGCCGCAAAAATATTATCCTCAGCAGTCAACCCGGGACCGATGATCGGGT
TACCTGGGTTAAATCGGTCGACGAAGCCATCGCGGCGTGTGGTGACGTACCAGAAATCATGGTGATTGGC
GGCGGACGCGTTTATGAACAGTTCTTGCCAAAAGCGCAAAAACTGTATCTGACGCATATCGATGCAGAAG
TGGAAGGCGACACCCATTTTCCGGATTACGAGCCGGATGACTGGGAATCGGTATTCAGCGAATTCCACGA
TGCTGATGCGCAGAACTCGCATAGCTATTGTTTCGAAATCCTCGAGCGTCGTGCCGGCTAATGTACAAAG
CTTGGTACCACGCGTGCGCGCTGATCCGGCTGCTAACAAAGCCCGAAAGGAAGCTGAGTTGGCTGCTGCC
ACCGCTGAGCAATAACTAGCATAACCCCTTGGGGCCTCTAAACGGGTCTTGAGGGGTTTTTTGCTGAAAG
GAGGAACTATATCGGGATTAGCCCGCCTAATGAGCGGGCTTTTTTTTAATTCCCCTATTTGTTTATTTTT
CTAAATACATTCAAATATGTATCCGCTCATGAGACAATAACCCTGATAAATGCTTCAATAATATTGAAAA
AGGAAGAGTATGAGTATTCAACATTTCCGTGTCGCCCTTATTCCCTTTTTTGCGGCATTTTGCCTTCCTG
TTTTTGCTCACCCAGAAACGCTCGTGAAAGTAAAAGACGCAGAGGACCAATTGGGGGCACGAGTGGGATA
CATAGAACTGGACTTGAATAGCGGTAAAATCCTTGAGAGTTTTCGCCCTGAAGAGCGTTTTCCAATGATG
AGCACTTTCAAAGTTCTGCTATGTGGAGCAGTATTATCCCGTGTAGATGCGGGGCAAGAGCAACTCGGAC
GACGAATACACTATTCGCAGAATGACTTGGTTGAATACTCCCCAGTGACAGAAAAGCACCTTACGGACGG
AATGACGGTAAGAGAATTATGTAGTGCCGCCATAACGATGAGTGATAACACTGCGGCGAACTTACTTCTG
ACAACCATCGGTGGACCGAAGGAATTAACCGCTTTTTTGCACAATATGGGAGACCATGTAACTCGCCTTG
ACCGTTGGGAACCAGAACTGAATGAAGCCATACCAAACGACGAGCGAGACACCACAATGCCTGCGGCAAT
GGCAACAACATTACGCAAACTATTAACTGGCGAACTACTTACTCTGGCTTCACGGCAACAATTAATAGAC
TGGCTTGAAGCGGATAAAGTTGCAGGACCACTACTGCGTTCGGCACTTCCTGCTGGCTGGTTTATTGCTG
ATAAATCTGGGGCAGGAGAGCGTGGTTCACGGGGTATCATTGCCGCACTTGGACCAGATGGTAAGCCTTC
CCGTATCGTAGTTATCTACACGACGGGTAGTCAGGCAACTATGGACGAACGAAATAGACAGATTGCTGAA
ATAGGGGCTTCACTGATTAAGCATTGGTAAACCGATACAATTAAAGGCTCCTTTTGGAGCCTTTTTTTTT
GGACGGACCGGTAGAAAAGATCAAAGGATCTTCTTGAGATCCTTTTTTTCTGCGCGTAATCTGCTGCTTG
CAAACAAAAAAACCACCGCTACCAGCGGTGGTTTGTTTGCCGGATCAAGAGCTACCAACTCTTTTTCCGA
AGGTAACTGGCTTCAGCAGAGCGCAGATACCAAATACTGTCCTTCTAGTGTAGCCGTAGTTAGGCCACCA
CTTCAAGAACTCTGTAGCACCGCCTACATACCTCGCTCTGCTAATCCTGTTACCAGTGGCTGCTGCCAGT
GGCGATAAGTCGTGTCTTACCGGGTTGGACTCAAGACGATAGTTACCGGATAAGGCGCAGCGGTCGGGCT
GAACGGGGGGTTCGTGCACACAGCCCAGCTTGGAGCGAACGACCTACACCGAACTGAGATACCTACAGCG
TGAGCTATGAGAAAGCGCCACGCTTCCCGAAGGGAGAAAGGCGGACAGGTATCCGGTAAGCGGCAGGGTC
GGAACAGGAGAGCGCACGAGGGAGCTTCCAGGGGGAAACGCCTGGTATCTTTATAGTCCTGTCGGGTTTC
GCCACCTCTGACTTGAGCGTCGATTTTTGTGATGCTCGTCAGGGGGGCGGAGCCTATGGAAAAACGCCAG
CAACGCGGCCTTTTTACGGTTCCTGGCCTTTTGCTGGCCTTTTGCTCACATGTTCTTTCCTGCGTTATCC
CCTGATTCTGTGGATAACCGTATTACCGCCTTTGAGTGAGCTGATACCGCTCGCCGCAGCCGAACGACCG
AGCGCAGCGAGTCAGTGAGCGAGGAAGCGGAAGAGCGCCTGATGCGGTATTTTCTCCTTACGCATCTGTG
CGGTATTTCACACCGCAATGGTGCACTCTCAGTACAATCTGCTCTGATGCCGCATAGTTAAGCCAGTATA
CACTCCGCTATCGCTACGTGACTGGGTCATGGCTGCGCCCCGACACCCGCCAACACCCGCTGACGCGCCC
TGACGGGCTTGTCTGCTCCCGGCATCCGCTTACAGACAAGCTGTGACCGTCTCCGGGAGCTGCATGTGTC
AGAGGTTTTCACCGTCATCACCGAAACGCGCGAGGCAGCTGCGGTAAAGCTCATCAGCGTGGTCGTGAAG
CGATTCACAGATGTCTGCCTGTTCATCCGCGTCCAGCTCGTTGAGTTTCTCCAGAAGCGTTAATGTCTGG
CTTCTGATAAAGCGGGCCATGTTAAGGGCGGTTTTTTCCTGTTTGGTCACTGATGCCTCCGTGTAAGGGG
GATTTCTGTTCATGGGGTAATGATACCGATGAAACGAGAGAGGATGCTCACGATACGGGTTACTGATGAT
GAACATGCCCGGTTACTGGAACGTTGTGAGGGTAAACAACTGGCGGTATGGATGCGGCGGGACCAGAGAA
AAATCACTCAGGGTCAATGCCAGCGCTTCGTTAATACAGATGTAGGTGTT
Features (pLannotate 1.2.2; 15 found; start..end, strand, type, name):
     27..45      +  promoter       T7 promoter: promoter for bacteriophage T7 RNA polymerase
    101..123     +  RBS            RBS: efficient ribosome binding site from bacteriophage T7 gene 10 (Olins and Rangwala, 1989)
    140..159     +  CDS            Strep-Tag II (fragment): peptide that binds Strep-Tactin®, an engineered form of streptavidin
    169..185     -  CDS            9xHis (fragment): 9xHis affinity tag
    185..203     +  CDS            TEV site (fragment): tobacco etch virus (TEV) protease recognition and cleavage site
    209..682     +  CDS            folA: DYR_ECOLI - Also known as tmrA. Experimental evidence at protein level: Swiss-Prot protein existence level 1. Key enzyme in folate metabolism. Catalyzes an essential reaction for de novo glycine and purine synthesis, and for DNA precursor synthesis. From Escherichia coli (strain K12).
    729..778     +  CDS            SET1 (fragment): solubility-enhancement tag derived from T7 phage gene 10B
    786..833     +  terminator     T7 terminator: transcription terminator for bacteriophage T7 RNA polymerase
    898..989     +  promoter       AmpR promoter: bla
    990..1847    +  CDS            bla: BLAT_ECOLX - Experimental evidence at protein level: Swiss-Prot protein existence level 1. TEM-type are the most prevalent beta-lactamases in enterobacteria; they hydrolyze the beta-lactam bond in susceptible beta-lactam antibiotics, thus conferring resistance to penicillins and cephalosporins. TEM-3 and TEM-4 are capable of hydrolyzing cefotaxime and ceftazidime. TEM-5 is capable of hydrolyzing ceftazidime. TEM-6 is capable of hydrolyzing ceftazidime and aztreonam. TEM-8/CAZ-2, TEM- 16/CAZ-7 and TEM-24/CAZ-6 are markedly active against ceftazidime. IRT- 4 shows resistance to beta-lactamase in
   1854..1893    +  terminator     fd terminator: central terminator from bacteriophage fd (Otsuka and Kunisawa, 1982)
   1924..2512    +  rep_origin     ori: high-copy-number ColE1/pMB1/pBR322/pUC origin of replication
   2698..2837    -  misc_feature   bom: basis of mobility region from pBR322
   2939..3130    -  CDS            rop: Rop protein, which maintains plasmids at low copy number; rop
   3170..3280    +  CDS            mbeC (fragment): MBEC_ECOLX - Experimental evidence at protein level: Swiss-Prot protein existence level 1. Required for efficient mobilization of ColE1 plasmid and is thus essential to promote the specific transfer of the plasmid during conjugation. Probably functions by inducing DNA bending, helping the MbeA relaxase to melt the DNA around the nic site and cleave the phosphodiester bond. Binds specifically double-stranded DNA (dsDNA) containing the ColE1 oriT but does not recognize the inverted repeat (IR). From Escherichia coli.
