[The description below was written by a language model from this plasmid's Addgene catalogue record and pLannotate feature annotations shown in this document.]
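Description:
pST50Trc2-STRNDHFR is a 3,340 nt bacterial expression plasmid built on the pST50Trc backbone. It serves as the position 2 transfer vector of the pST44 polycistronic expression suite, which is used to co-express the subunits of protein complexes in Escherichia coli. It is catalogued as an empty backbone. The plasmid replicates through a ColE1/pMB1-type origin accompanied by the pBR322-derived bom region and a rop gene, which normally moderates copy number; the record lists copy number as unknown. Selection is by ampicillin, provided by the TEM beta-lactamase gene (bla) under its own promoter and followed by a phage fd terminator. A short mbeC fragment is also annotated, most likely a remnant of the ColE1-family backbone.

The expression cassette consists of a T7 promoter, the efficient ribosome binding site from T7 gene 10, an N-terminal Strep-tag II followed by a TEV protease cleavage site, the coding region, and a T7 terminator. This arrangement allows affinity purification on Strep-Tactin and subsequent removal of the single tag. The short 9xHis and SET1 hits in the feature table are fragmentary, one of them on the opposite strand, and are probably annotation artefacts rather than functional tags.

The coding position is occupied by E. coli folA, encoding dihydrofolate reductase. It sits in a BamHI–NgoMIV cassette as a positive control for expression. According to the depositor, users replace DHFR with their gene of interest using those two sites. They then excise the whole translation cassette with EcoRI and HindIII for transfer into the second position of a pST44 polycistronic plasmid.
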