Addgene plasmid #63960: pST50Trc2-STRNDHFR
Purpose: (Empty Backbone) Position 2 transfer plasmid for pST44 polycistronic plasmid suite; N-term cleavable single tag; contains DHFR gene in BamHI-NgoMIV cassette as positive control
Depositing lab: Song Tan. Depositing organization: Pennsylvania State University. Publication: The pST44 polycistronic expression system for producing protein complexes in Escherichia coli. Tan S, Kern RC, Selleck W. Protein Expr Purif. 2005 Apr;40(2):385-95. 10.1016/j.pep.2004.12.002 PubMed 15766881.
Backbone
  Vector backbone: pST50Trc
  Vector type: Bacterial Expression
  Tag / fusion protein: Strep II (STR); TEV cleavable (N terminal on backbone)
Growth in bacteria
  Bacterial resistance: Ampicillin, 100 μg/mL
  Growth temperature: 37°C
  Growth strain: DH5alpha
  Copy number: Unknown
Gene/Insert
  Gene/Insert name: None
  Tag / fusion protein: Strep II (STR); TEV cleavable (N terminal on backbone)
Terms and licenses: Academic/Nonprofit Terms; Industry Terms: Not Available to Industry
Depositor comments: Replace DHFR with GOI using BamHI/NgoMIV; Clone out cassette using EcoRI/HindIII
How to cite: pST50Trc2-STRNDHFR was a gift from Song Tan (Addgene plasmid # 63960 ; http://n2t.net/addgene:63960 ; RRID:Addgene_63960)
