>Addgene plasmid #63960 | pST50Trc2-STRNDHFR | addgene partial sequence | sequence record 133059 | T7term 5'-GCTAGTTATTGCTCAGCGG-3'
CCGGATCAGCGCGCACGCGTGGTACCAAGCTTTGTACATTAGCCGGCACGACGCTCGAGGATTTCGAAAC
AATAGCTATGCGAGTTCTGCGCATCAGCATCGTGGAATTCGCTGAATACCGATTCCCAGTCATCCGGCTC
GTAATCCGGAAAATGGGTGTCGCCTTCCACTTCTGCATCGATATGCGTCAGATACAGTTTTTGCGCTTTT
GGCAAGAACTGTTCATAAACGCGTCCGCCGCCAATCACCATGATTTCTGGTACGTCACCACACGCCGCGA
TGGCTTCGTCGACCGATTTAACCCAGGTAACCCGATCATCGGTCCCGGGTTGACTGCTGAGGATAATATT
TTTGCGGCCGGGCAAAGGCCTACCGATTGATTCCCAGGTATGGCGCCCCATAATCACGGGTTTATTTAAG
GTGTTGCGTTTAAACCAGGCGAGATCGGCAGGCAGGTTCCATGGCATGGCGTTTTCCATGCCGATAACGC
GATCTACCGCTAGCGCCGCAATCAGACTGATGGATCCCTGGAAGTACAGGTTTTCACCACCACCACCACC
AGATCCTTTCTCGAACTGCGGGTGGCTCCAGCTTGCCATATGTATATCTCCTTCTTAAAGTTAAACAAAA
TTATTGAATTCCAATTGGAGCTCTCCGGAGCCGGAGGGAAACCGTTGTGGTCTCCCTATAGTGAGTCGTA
TTAATTTCGCGGGATCGATGCATGGTGCCAACACCTACATCTGTATTAACGAAGCGCTGGCATTGACCCT
GAGTGATTTTTCTCTGGTCCCGCCGCATCCATACCGCCAGTTGTTTACCCTCACAACGTTCCAGTAACCG
GGCATGTTCATCATCAGTAACCCGTATCGTGAGCATCCTCTCTCGTTTCATCGGTATCATTACCCCATGA
ACAGAAATC
